Addgene plasmid #115271: GATA3-pCDNA3.1
Purpose: Expresses human GATA3 in mammalian cells
Depositing lab: Arne S. Schaefer. Depositing organization: Charite Universitaetsmedizin Berlin.
Backbone
  Vector backbone: pCDNA3.1 (+)
  Backbone manufacturer: Invitrogen
  Backbone size w/o insert (bp): 5428
  Total vector size (bp): 6700
  Vector type: Mammalian Expression
Growth in bacteria
  Bacterial resistance: Ampicillin, 100 μg/mL
  Growth temperature: 37°C
  Growth strain: DH5alpha
  Copy number: High Copy
Gene/Insert
  Gene/Insert name: GATA3
  Species: H. sapiens (human)
  Insert size (bp): 1334
  Entrez Gene: GATA3 (a.k.a. HDR, HDRS)
  Promoter: CMV
  Cloning method: Restriction Enzyme; 5′ cloning site EcoRI (not destroyed); 3′ cloning site XhoI (not destroyed)
  Sequencing primers: 5′ GCAAATGGGCGGTAGGCGT (CMV-F); 3′ TAGAAGGCACAGTCGAGGCT (pCDNA3.1-R)
Terms and licenses: Academic/Nonprofit Terms; Industry Terms: Not Available to Industry
Depositor comments: This plasmid was created in the “Molecular Genetics of Oral Inflammatory Diseases” lab directed by Arne S. Schaefer at the Charite Universitaetsmedizin Berlin.
How to cite: GATA3-pCDNA3.1 was a gift from Arne S. Schaefer (Addgene plasmid # 115271 ; http://n2t.net/addgene:115271 ; RRID:Addgene_115271)
