[The description below was written by a language model from this plasmid's Addgene catalogue record and pLannotate feature annotations shown in this document.]
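Description:
GATA3-pCDNA3.1 is a mammalian expression plasmid built on the Invitrogen pcDNA3.1(+) backbone, carrying the human GATA3 coding sequence inserted between the EcoRI and XhoI sites of the polylinker, both of which remain intact. The catalogue lists the total size as about 6.7 kb, and the sequenced record is 6,739 nt. In bacteria the plasmid replicates from a high-copy ColE1/pUC-type origin and is selected with ampicillin through the β-lactamase gene and its own promoter. An f1 origin is also present, which allows single-stranded DNA production. The short fragments annotated as lac promoter/operator, lacI, bom, ble and a truncated HIV-1 LTR appear to be backbone remnants or sequence-similarity hits rather than functional parts.

The expression cassette consists of the CMV immediate-early enhancer and promoter (the enhancer sits at the end of the linear record, wrapping around the circular map to join the promoter at the start). These are followed by a T7 promoter, the roughly 1.3 kb GATA3 open reading frame and the bovine growth hormone polyadenylation signal. CMV drives strong constitutive transcription in transfected mammalian cells, while the T7 promoter permits in vitro transcription of the insert. No epitope tag or reporter fusion is annotated or listed. A second cassette, in which the SV40 enhancer/early promoter drives the neomycin phosphotransferase gene with an SV40 poly(A) signal, allows G418 selection of stable transfectants.

GATA3 is a transcriptional activator that recognises GATA-type motifs and is required for T-helper 2 cell differentiation. The stated purpose of the plasmid is simply to express human GATA3 in mammalian cells, and the record does not describe more specific applications.
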