Features (pLannotate 1.2.2; 20 found; start..end, strand, type, name):
      1..204     +  promoter       CMV promoter: human cytomegalovirus (CMV) immediate early promoter
    200..233     +  LTR            5' LTR (truncated) (fragment): truncated 5' long terminal repeat (LTR) from HIV-1
    249..267     +  promoter       T7 promoter: promoter for bacteriophage T7 RNA polymerase
    345..1676    +  CDS            GATA3: GATA3_HUMAN - Experimental evidence at protein level: Swiss-Prot protein existence level 1. Transcriptional activator which binds to the enhancer of the T-cell receptor alpha and delta genes. Binds to the consensus sequence 5'-AGATAG-3'. Required for the T-helper 2 (Th2) differentiation process following immune and inflammatory responses. From Homo sapiens (Human).
   1722..1833    +  polyA_signal   bGH poly(A) signal: bovine growth hormone polyadenylation signal
   1950..1971    +  promoter       SV40 promoter (fragment): SV40 enhancer and early promoter
   1992..2420    +  rep_origin     f1 ori (sequence partly withheld): f1 bacteriophage origin of replication; arrow indicates direction of (+) strand synthesis
   2434..2763    +  promoter       SV40 promoter: SV40 enhancer and early promoter
   2830..3621    +  CDS            neo: KKA2_KLEPN - Also known as kan, nptII. Experimental evidence at protein level: Swiss-Prot protein existence level 1. Resistance to kanamycin, neomycin, paromomycin, ribostamycin, butirosin and gentamicin B. From Klebsiella pneumoniae.
   3645..3803    +  CDS            ble (fragment): BLE_KLEPN - Experimental evidence at protein level: Swiss-Prot protein existence level 1. Binding protein with a strong affinity to the bleomycin family of antibiotics. Binds to CL990; an antimitotic-antibiotic compound. From Klebsiella pneumoniae.
   3798..3919    +  polyA_signal   SV40 poly(A) signal: SV40 polyadenylation signal
   3992..4008    -  protein_bind   lac operator: The lac repressor binds to the lac operator to inhibit transcription in E. coli. This inhibition can be relieved by adding lactose or isopropyl-β-D-thiogalactopyranoside (IPTG). lac repressor encoded by lacI
   4016..4046    -  promoter       lac promoter: promoter for the E. coli lac operon
   4061..4082    -  protein_bind   CAP binding site: CAP binding activates transcription in the presence of cAMP. E. coli catabolite activator protein
   4095..4187    -  CDS            lacI (fragment): lac repressor; lacI; The lac repressor binds to the lac operator to inhibit transcription in E. coli. This inhibition can be relieved by adding lactose or isopropyl-β-D-thiogalactopyranoside (IPTG).
   4370..4958    -  rep_origin     ori: high-copy-number ColE1/pMB1/pBR322/pUC origin of replication
   5129..5989    -  CDS            AmpR: β-lactamase; bla; confers resistance to ampicillin, carbenicillin, and related antibiotics
   5990..6094    -  promoter       AmpR promoter: bla
   6153..6205    -  misc_feature   bom (fragment): basis of mobility region from pBR322
   6360..6739    +  enhancer       CMV enhancer: human cytomegalovirus immediate early enhancer
>Addgene plasmid #115271 | GATA3-pCDNA3.1 | addgene full sequence | sequence record 220672 | Addgene NGS Result
GTGATGCGGTTTTGGCAGTACATCAATGGGCGTGGATAGCGGTTTGACTCACGGGGATTTCCAAGTCTCC
ACCCCATTGACGTCAATGGGAGTTTGTTTTGGCACCAAAATCAACGGGACTTTCCAAAATGTCGTAACAA
CTCCGCCCCATTGACGCAAATGGGCGGTAGGCGTGTACGGTGGGAGGTCTATATAAGCAGAGCTCTCTGG
CTAACTAGAGAACCCACTGCTTACTGGCTTATCGAAATTAATACGACTCACTATAGGGAGACCCAAGCTG
GCTAGCGTTTAAACTTAAGCTTGGTACCGAGCTCGGATCCACTAGTCCAGTGTGGTGGAATTCTATGGAG
GTGACGGCGGACCAGCCGCGCTGGGTGAGCCACCACCACCCCGCCGTGCTCAACGGGCAGCACCCGGACA
CGCACCACCCGGGCCTCAGCCACTCCTACATGGACGCGGCGCAGTACCCGCTGCCGGAGGAGGTGGATGT
GCTTTTTAACATCGACGGTCAAGGCAACCACGTCCCGCCCTACTACGGAAACTCGGTCAGGGCCACGGTG
CAGAGGTACCCTCCGACCCACCACGGGAGCCAGGTGTGCCGCCCGCCTCTGCTTCATGGATCCCTACCCT
GGCTGGACGGCGGCAAAGCCCTGGGCAGCCACCACACCGCCTCCCCCTGGAATCTCAGCCCCTTCTCCAA
GACGTCCATCCACCACGGCTCCCCGGGGCCCCTCTCCGTCTACCCCCCGGCCTCGTCCTCCTCCTTGTCG
GGGGGCCACGCCAGCCCGCACCTCTTCACCTTCCCGCCCACCCCGCCGAAGGACGTCTCCCCGGACCCAT
CGCTGTCCACCCCAGGCTCGGCCGGCTCGGCCCGGCAGGACGAGAAAGAGTGCCTCAAGTACCAGGTGCC
CCTGCCCGACAGCATGAAGCTGGAGTCGTCCCACTCCCGTGGCAGCATGACCGCCCTGGGTGGAGCCTCC
TCGTCGACCCACCACCCCATCACCACCTACCCGCCCTACGTGCCCGAGTACAGCTCCGGACTCTTCCCCC
CCAGCAGCCTGCTGGGCGGCTCCCCCACCGGCTTCGGATGCAAGTCCAGGCCCAAGGCCCGGTCCAGCAC
AGAAGGCAGGGAGTGTGTGAACTGTGGGGCAACCTCGACCCCACTGTGGCGGCGAGATGGCACGGGACAC
TACCTGTGCAACGCCTGCGGGCTCTATCACAAAATGAACGGACAGAACCGGCCCCTCATTAAGCCCAAGC
GAAGGCTGTCTGCAGCCAGGAGAGCAGGGACGTCCTGTGCGAACTGTCAGACCACCACAACCACACTCTG
GAGGAGGAATGCCAATGGGGACCCTGTCTGCAATGCCTGTGGGCTCTACTACAAGCTTCACAATATTAAC
AGACCCCTGACTATGAAGAAGGAAGGCATCCAGACCAGAAACCGAAAAATGTCTAGCAAATCCAAAAAGT
GCAAAAAAGTGCATGACTCACTGGAGGACTTCCCCAAGAACAGCTCGTTTAACCCGGCCGCCCTCTCCAG
ACACATGTCCTCCCTGAGCCACATCTCGCCCTTCAGCCACTCCAGCCACATGCTGACCACGCCCACGCCG
ATGCACCCGCCATCCAGCCTGTCCTTTGGACCACACCACCCCTCCAGCATGGTCACCGCCATGGGTTACT
CGAGTCTAGAGGGCCCGTTTAAACCCGCTGATCAGCCTCGACTGTGCCTTCTAGTTGCCAGCCATCTGTT
GTTTGCCCCTCCCCCGTGCCTTCCTTGACCCTGGAAGGTGCCACTCCCACTGTCCTTTCCTAATAAAATG
AGGAAATTGCATCGCATTGTCTGAGTAGGTGTCATTCTATTCTGGGGGGTGGGGTGGGGCAGGACAGCAA
GGGTGAGGATTGGGAAGACAATAGCAGGCATGCTGGGGATGCGGTGGGCTCTATGGCTTCTGAGGCGGAA
AGAACCAGCTGGGGCTCTAGGGGGTATCCCC
[124 nt withheld, positions 1992-2115]
C
[91 nt withheld, positions 2117-2207]
A
[49 nt withheld, positions 2209-2257]
CCTTTGACGTTGGAGTCCACGTTCTTT
[37 nt withheld, positions 2285-2321]
ACCCTATCTCGGTCTATTCTTTTGATTTATAAGGGATTTTGCCGATTTCGGCCTATTGGTTAAAAAATGA
GCTGATTTAACAAAAATTTAACGCGAATTAATTCTGTGGAATGTGTGTCAGTTAGGGTGTGGAAAGTCCC
CAGGCTCCCCAGCAGGCAGAAGTATGCAAAGCATGCATCTCAATTAGTCAGCAACCAGGTGTGGAAAGTC
CCCAGGCTCCCCAGCAGGCAGAAGTATGCAAAGCATGCATCTCAATTAGTCAGCAACCATAGTCCCGCCC
CTAACTCCGCCCATCCCGCCCCTAACTCCGCCCAGTTCCGCCCATTCTCCGCCCCATGGCTGACTAATTT
TTTTTATTTATGCAGAGGCCGAGGCCGCCTCTGCCTCTGAGCTATTCCAGAAGTAGTGAGGAGGCTTTTT
TGGAGGCCTAGGCTTTTGCAAAAAGCTCCCGGGAGCTTGTATATCCATTTTCGGATCTGATCAAGAGACA
GGATGAGGATCGTTTCGCATGATTGAACAAGATGGATTGCACGCAGGTTCTCCGGCCGCTTGGGTGGAGA
GGCTATTCGGCTATGACTGGGCACAACAGACAATCGGCTGCTCTGATGCCGCCGTGTTCCGGCTGTCAGC
GCAGGGGCGCCCGGTTCTTTTTGTCAAGACCGACCTGTCCGGTGCCCTGAATGAACTGCAGGACGAGGCA
GCGCGGCTATCGTGGCTGGCCACGACGGGCGTTCCTTGCGCAGCTGTGCTCGACGTTGTCACTGAAGCGG
GAAGGGACTGGCTGCTATTGGGCGAAGTGCCGGGGCAGGATCTCCTGTCATCTCACCTTGCTCCTGCCGA
GAAAGTATCCATCATGGCTGATGCAATGCGGCGGCTGCATACGCTTGATCCGGCTACCTGCCCATTCGAC
CACCAAGCGAAACATCGCATCGAGCGAGCACGTACTCGGATGGAAGCCGGTCTTGTCGATCAGGATGATC
TGGACGAAGAGCATCAGGGGCTCGCGCCAGCCGAACTGTTCGCCAGGCTCAAGGCGCGCATGCCCGACGG
CGAGGATCTCGTCGTGACCCATGGCGATGCCTGCTTGCCGAATATCATGGTGGAAAATGGCCGCTTTTCT
GGATTCATCGACTGTGGCCGGCTGGGTGTGGCGGACCGCTATCAGGACATAGCGTTGGCTACCCGTGATA
TTGCTGAAGAGCTTGGCGGCGAATGGGCTGACCGCTTCCTCGTGCTTTACGGTATCGCCGCTCCCGATTC
GCAGCGCATCGCCTTCTATCGCCTTCTTGACGAGTTCTTCTGAGCGGGACTCTGGGGTTCGAAATGACCG
ACCAAGCGACGCCCAACCTGCCATCACGAGATTTCGATTCCACCGCCGCCTTCTATGAAAGGTTGGGCTT
CGGAATCGTTTTCCGGGACGCCGGCTGGATGATCCTCCAGCGCGGGGATCTCATGCTGGAGTTCTTCGCC
CACCCCAACTTGTTTATTGCAGCTTATAATGGTTACAAATAAAGCAATAGCATCACAAATTTCACAAATA
AAGCATTTTTTTCACTGCATTCTAGTTGTGGTTTGTCCAAACTCATCAATGTATCTTATCATGTCTGTAT
ACCGTCGACCTCTAGCTAGAGCTTGGCGTAATCATGGTCATAGCTGTTTCCTGTGTGAAATTGTTATCCG
CTCACAATTCCACACAACATACGAGCCGGAAGCATAAAGTGTAAAGCCTGGGGTGCCTAATGAGTGAGCT
AACTCACATTAATTGCGTTGCGCTCACTGCCCGCTTTCCAGTCGGGAAACCTGTCGTGCCAGCTGCATTA
ATGAATCGGCCAACGCGCGGGGAGAGGCGGTTTGCGTATTGGGCGCTCTTCCGCTTCCTCGCTCACTGAC
TCGCTGCGCTCGGTCGTTCGGCTGCGGCGAGCGGTATCAGCTCACTCAAAGGCGGTAATACGGTTATCCA
CAGAATCAGGGGATAACGCAGGAAAGAACATGTGAGCAAAAGGCCAGCAAAAGGCCAGGAACCGTAAAAA
GGCCGCGTTGCTGGCGTTTTTCCATAGGCTCCGCCCCCCTGACGAGCATCACAAAAATCGACGCTCAAGT
CAGAGGTGGCGAAACCCGACAGGACTATAAAGATACCAGGCGTTTCCCCCTGGAAGCTCCCTCGTGCGCT
CTCCTGTTCCGACCCTGCCGCTTACCGGATACCTGTCCGCCTTTCTCCCTTCGGGAAGCGTGGCGCTTTC
TCATAGCTCACGCTGTAGGTATCTCAGTTCGGTGTAGGTCGTTCGCTCCAAGCTGGGCTGTGTGCACGAA
CCCCCCGTTCAGCCCGACCGCTGCGCCTTATCCGGTAACTATCGTCTTGAGTCCAACCCGGTAAGACACG
ACTTATCGCCACTGGCAGCAGCCACTGGTAACAGGATTAGCAGAGCGAGGTATGTAGGCGGTGCTACAGA
GTTCTTGAAGTGGTGGCCTAACTACGGCTACACTAGAAGAACAGTATTTGGTATCTGCGCTCTGCTGAAG
CCAGTTACCTTCGGAAAAAGAGTTGGTAGCTCTTGATCCGGCAAACAAACCACCGCTGGTAGCGGTGGTT
TTTTTGTTTGCAAGCAGCAGATTACGCGCAGAAAAAAAGGATCTCAAGAAGATCCTTTGATCTTTTCTAC
GGGGTCTGACGCTCAGTGGAACGAAAACTCACGTTAAGGGATTTTGGTCATGAGATTATCAAAAAGGATC
TTCACCTAGATCCTTTTAAATTAAAAATGAAGTTTTAAATCAATCTAAAGTATATATGAGTAAACTTGGT
CTGACAGTTACCAATGCTTAATCAGTGAGGCACCTATCTCAGCGATCTGTCTATTTCGTTCATCCATAGT
TGCCTGACTCCCCGTCGTGTAGATAACTACGATACGGGAGGGCTTACCATCTGGCCCCAGTGCTGCAATG
ATACCGCGAGACCCACGCTCACCGGCTCCAGATTTATCAGCAATAAACCAGCCAGCCGGAAGGGCCGAGC
GCAGAAGTGGTCCTGCAACTTTATCCGCCTCCATCCAGTCTATTAATTGTTGCCGGGAAGCTAGAGTAAG
TAGTTCGCCAGTTAATAGTTTGCGCAACGTTGTTGCCATTGCTACAGGCATCGTGGTGTCACGCTCGTCG
TTTGGTATGGCTTCATTCAGCTCCGGTTCCCAACGATCAAGGCGAGTTACATGATCCCCCATGTTGTGCA
AAAAAGCGGTTAGCTCCTTCGGTCCTCCGATCGTTGTCAGAAGTAAGTTGGCCGCAGTGTTATCACTCAT
GGTTATGGCAGCACTGCATAATTCTCTTACTGTCATGCCATCCGTAAGATGCTTTTCTGTGACTGGTGAG
TACTCAACCAAGTCATTCTGAGAATAGTGTATGCGGCGACCGAGTTGCTCTTGCCCGGCGTCAATACGGG
ATAATACCGCGCCACATAGCAGAACTTTAAAAGTGCTCATCATTGGAAAACGTTCTTCGGGGCGAAAACT
CTCAAGGATCTTACCGCTGTTGAGATCCAGTTCGATGTAACCCACTCGTGCACCCAACTGATCTTCAGCA
TCTTTTACTTTCACCAGCGTTTCTGGGTGAGCAAAAACAGGAAGGCAAAATGCCGCAAAAAAGGGAATAA
GGGCGACACGGAAATGTTGAATACTCATACTCTTCCTTTTTCAATATTATTGAAGCATTTATCAGGGTTA
TTGTCTCATGAGCGGATACATATTTGAATGTATTTAGAAAAATAAACAAATAGGGGTTCCGCGCACATTT
CCCCGAAAAGTGCCACCTGACGTCGACGGATCGGGAGATCTCCCGATCCCCTATGGTGCACTCTCAGTAC
AATCTGCTCTGATGCCGCATAGTTAAGCCAGTATCTGCTCCCTGCTTGTGTGTTGGAGGTCGCTGAGTAG
TGCGCGAGCAAAATTTAAGCTACAACAAGGCAAGGCTTGACCGACAATTGCATGAAGAATCTGCTTAGGG
TTAGGCGTTTTGCGCTGCTTCGCGATGTACGGGCCAGATATACGCGTTGACATTGATTATTGACTAGTTA
TTAATAGTAATCAATTACGGGGTCATTAGTTCATAGCCCATATATGGAGTTCCGCGTTACATAACTTACG
GTAAATGGCCCGCCTGGCTGACCGCCCAACGACCCCCGCCCATTGACGTCAATAATGACGTATGTTCCCA
TAGTAACGCCAATAGGGACTTTCCATTGACGTCAATGGGTGGAGTATTTACGGTAAACTGCCCACTTGGC
AGTACATCAAGTGTATCATATGCCAAGTACGCCCCCTATTGACGTCAATGACGGTAAATGGCCCGCCTGG
CATTATGCCCAGTACATGACCTTATGGGACTTTCCTACTTGGCAGTACATCTACGTATTAGTCATCGCTA
TTACCATG
